>Addgene plasmid #82835 | pDONR223_KEAP1_p.G333C | addgene full sequence | sequence record 162996 | Addgene NGS Result
GGCAGTTCCCTACTCTCGCGTTAACGCTAGCATGGATGTTTTCCCAGTCACGACGTTGTAAAACGACGGC
CAGTCTTAAGCTCGGGCCCCAAATAATGATTTTATTTTGACTGATAGTGACCTGTTCGTTGCAACAAATT
GATGAGCAATGCTTTTTTATAATGCCAACTTTGTACAAAAGAGTTGGCATGCAGCCAGATCCCAGGCCTA
GCGGGGCTGGGGCCTGCTGCCGATTCCTGCCCCTGCAGTCACAGTGCCCTGAGGGGGCAGGGGACGCGGT
GATGTACGCCTCCACTGAGTGCAAGGCGGAGGTGACGCCCTCCCAGCATGGCAACCGCACCTTCAGCTAC
ACCCTGGAGGATCATACCAAGCAGGCCTTTGGCATCATGAACGAGCTGCGGCTCAGCCAGCAGCTGTGTG
ACGTCACACTGCAGGTCAAGTACCAGGATGCACCGGCCGCCCAGTTCATGGCCCACAAGGTGGTGCTGGC
CTCATCCAGCCCTGTCTTCAAGGCCATGTTCACCAACGGGCTGCGGGAGCAGGGCATGGAGGTGGTGTCC
ATTGAGGGTATCCACCCCAAGGTCATGGAGCGCCTCATTGAATTCGCCTACACGGCCTCCATCTCCATGG
GCGAGAAGTGTGTCCTCCACGTCATGAACGGTGCTGTCATGTACCAGATCGACAGCGTTGTCCGTGCCTG
CAGTGACTTCCTGGTGCAGCAGCTGGACCCCAGCAATGCCATCGGCATCGCCAACTTCGCTGAGCAGATT
GGCTGTGTGGAGTTGCACCAGCGTGCCCGGGAGTACATCTACATGCATTTTGGGGAGGTGGCCAAGCAAG
AGGAGTTCTTCAACCTGTCCCACTGCCAACTGGTGACCCTCATCAGCCGGGACGACCTGAACGTGCGCTG
CGAGTCCGAGGTCTTCCACGCCTGCATCAACTGGGTCAAGTACGACTGCGAACAGCGACGGTTCTACGTC
CAGGCGCTGCTGCGGGCCGTGCGCTGCCACTCGTTGACGCCGAACTTCCTGCAGATGCAGCTGCAGAAGT
GCGAGATCCTGCAGTCCGACTCCCGCTGCAAGGACTACCTGGTCAAGATCTTCGAGGAGCTCACCCTGCA
CAAGCCCACGCAGGTGATGCCCTGCCGGGCGCCCAAGGTGGGCCGCCTGATCTACACCGCGGGCTGCTAC
TTCCGACAGTCGCTCAGCTACCTGGAGGCTTACAACCCCAGTGACGGCACCTGGCTCCGGTTGGCGGACC
TGCAGGTGCCGCGGAGCGGCCTGGCCGGCTGCGTGGTGGGCGGGCTGTTGTACGCCGTGGGCGGCAGGAA
CAACTCGCCCGACGGCAACACCGACTCCAGCGCCCTGGACTGTTACAACCCCATGACCAATCAGTGGTCG
CCCTGCGCCCCCATGAGCGTGCCCCGTAACCGCATCGGGGTGGGGGTCATCGATGGCCACATCTATGCCG
TCGGCGGCTCCCACGGCTGCATCCACCACAACAGTGTGGAGAGGTATGAGCCAGAGCGGGATGAGTGGCA
CTTGGTGGCCCCAATGCTGACACGAAGGATCGGGGTGGGCGTGGCTGTCCTCAATCGTCTCCTTTATGCC
GTGGGGGGCTTTGACGGGACAAACCGCCTTAATTCAGCTGAGTGTTACTACCCAGAGAGGAACGAGTGGC
GAATGATCACAGCAATGAACACCATCCGAAGCGGGGCAGGCGTCTGCGTCCTGCACAACTGTATCTATGC
TGCTGGGGGCTATGATGGTCAGGACCAGCTGAACAGCGTGGAGCGCTACGATGTGGAAACAGAGACGTGG
ACTTTCGTAGCCCCCATGAAGCACCGGCGAAGTGCCCTGGGGATCACTGTCCACCAGGGGAGAATCTACG
TCCTTGGAGGCTATGATGGTCACACGTTCCTGGACAGTGTGGAGTGTTACGACCCAGATACAGACACCTG
GAGCGAGGTGACCCGAATGACATCGGGCCGGAGTGGGGTGGGCGTGGCTGTCACCATGGAGCCCTGCCGG
AAGCAGATTGACCAGCAGAACTGTACCAGTTGATTGCCAACTTTCTTGTACAAAGTTGGCATTATAAGAA
AGCATTGCTTATCAATTTGTTGCAACGAACAGGTCACTATCAGTCAAAATAAAATCATTATTTGCCATCC
AGCTGATATCCCCTATAGTGAGTCGTATTACATGGTCATAGCTGTTTCCTGGCAGCTCTGGCCCGTGTCT
CAAAATCTCTGATGTTACATTGCACAAGATAAAAATATATCATCATGCCTCCTCTAGACCAGCCAGGACA
GAAATGCCTCGACTTCGCTGCTACCCAAGGTTGCCGGGTGACGCACACCGTGGAAACGGATGAAGGCACG
AACCCAGTGGACATAAGCCTGTTCGGTTCGTAAGCTGTAATGCAAGTAGCGTATGCGCTCACGCAACTGG
TCCAGAACCTTGACCGAACGCAGCGGTGGTAACGGCGCAGTGGCGGTTTTCATGGCTTGTTATGACTGTT
TTTTTGGGGTACAGTCTATGCCTCGGGCATCCAAGCAGCAAGCGCGTTACGCCGTGGGTCGATGTTTGAT
GTTATGGAGCAGCAACGATGTTACGCAGCAGGGCAGTCGCCCTAAAACAAAGTTAAACATTATGAGGGAA
GCGGTGATCGCCGAAGTATCGACTCAACTATCAGAGGTAGTTGGCGTCATCGAGCGCCATCTCGAACCGA
CGTTGCTGGCCGTACATTTGTACGGCTCCGCAGTGGATGGCGGCCTGAAGCCACACAGTGATATTGATTT
GCTGGTTACGGTGACCGTAAGGCTTGATGAAACAACGCGGCGAGCTTTGATCAACGACCTTTTGGAAACT
TCGGCTTCCCCTGGAGAGAGCGAGATTCTCCGCGCTGTAGAAGTCACCATTGTTGTGCACGACGACATCA
TTCCGTGGCGTTATCCAGCTAAGCGCGAACTGCAATTTGGAGAATGGCAGCGCAATGACATTCTTGCAGG
TATCTTCGAGCCAGCCACGATCGACATTGATCTGGCTATCTTGCTGACAAAAGCAAGAGAACATAGCGTT
GCCTTGGTAGGTCCAGCGGCGGAGGAACTCTTTGATCCGGTTCCTGAACAGGATCTATTTGAGGCGCTAA
ATGAAACCTTAACGCTATGGAACTCGCCGCCCGACTGGGCTGGCGATGAGCGAAATGTAGTGCTTACGTT
GTCCCGCATTTGGTACAGCGCAGTAACCGGCAAAATCGCGCCGAAGGATGTCGCTGCCGACTGGGCAATG
GAGCGCCTGCCGGCCCAGTATCAGCCCGTCATACTTGAAGCTAGACAGGCTTATCTTGGACAAGAAGAAG
ATCGCTTGGCCTCGCGCGCAGATCAGTTGGAAGAATTTGTCCACTACGTGAAAGGCGAGATCACCAAGGT
AGTCGGCAAATAACCCTCGAGCCACCCATGACCAAAATCCCTTAACGTGAGTTACGCGTCGTTCCACTGA
GCGTCAGACCCCGTAGAAAAGATCAAAGGATCTTCTTGAGATCCTTTTTTTCTGCGCGTAATCTGCTGCT
TGCAAACAAAAAAACCACCGCTACCAGCGGTGGTTTGTTTGCCGGATCAAGAGCTACCAACTCTTTTTCC
GAAGGTAACTGGCTTCAGCAGAGCGCAGATACCAAATACTGTTCTTCTAGTGTAGCCGTAGTTAGGCCAC
CACTTCAAGAACTCTGTAGCACCGCCTACATACCTCGCTCTGCTAATCCTGTTACCAGTGGCTGCTGCCA
GTGGCGATAAGTCGTGTCTTACCGGGTTGGACTCAAGACGATAGTTACCGGATAAGGCGCAGCGGTCGGG
CTGAACGGGGGGTTCGTGCACACAGCCCAGCTTGGAGCGAACGACCTACACCGAACTGAGATACCTACAG
CGTGAGCTATGAGAAAGCGCCACGCTTCCCGAAGGGAGAAAGGCGGACAGGTATCCGGTAAGCGGCAGGG
TCGGAACAGGAGAGCGCACGAGGGAGCTTCCAGGGGGAAACGCCTGGTATCTTTATAGTCCTGTCGGGTT
TCGCCACCTCTGACTTGAGCGTCGATTTTTGTGATGCTCGTCAGGGGGGCGGAGCCTATGGAAAAACGCC
AGCAACGCGGCCTTTTTACGGTTCCTGGCCTTTTGCTGGCCTTTTGCTCACATGTTCTTTCCTGCGTTAT
CCCCTGATTCTGTGGATAACCGTATTACCGCCTTTGAGTGAGCTGATACCGCTCGCCGCAGCCGAACGAC
CGAGCGCAGCGAGTCAGTGAGCGAGGAAGCGGAAGAGCGCCCAATACGCAAACCGCCTCTCCCCGCGCGT
TGGCCGATTCATTAATGCAGCTGGCACGACAGGTTTCCCGACTGGAAAGCGGGCAGTGAGCGCAACGCAA
TTAATACGCGTACCGCTAGCCAGGAAGAGTTTGTAGAAACGCAAAAAGGCCATCCGTCAGGATGGCCTTC
TGCTTAGTTTGATGCCTGGCAGTTTATGGCGGGCGTCCTGCCCGCCACCCTCCGGGCCGTTGCTTCACAA
CGTTCAAATCCGCTCCCGGCGGATTTGTCCTACTCAGGAGAGCGTTCACCGACAAACAACAGATAAAACG
AAAGGCCCAGTCTTCCGACTGAGCCTTTCGTTTTATTTGATGCCT
Features (pLannotate 1.2.2; 12 found; start..end, strand, type, name):
     38..74      -  CDS            lacZα (fragment): LacZα fragment of β-galactosidase; lacZ fragment
     90..180     +  protein_bind   attL1 (fragment): mutant version of attL; recombination site for the Gateway® LR reaction LR Clonase™
    189..1517    +  CDS            KEAP1 (fragment): KEAP1_HUMAN - Also known as INRF2 From Homo sapiens (Human).
   2068..2163    -  protein_bind   attL3: mutant version of attL; recombination site for the Gateway® LR reaction LR Clonase™
   2182..2200    -  promoter       T7 promoter: promoter for bacteriophage T7 RNA polymerase
   2390..2413    +  promoter       Pc promoter (fragment): intI1 (promoter lies within the coding sequence); class 1 integron promoter
   2589..2645    +  CDS            GmR (fragment): gentamycin acetyltransferase; aacC1; confers resistance to gentamycin
   2652..3443    +  CDS            SmR: aminoglycoside adenylyltransferase (Murphy, 1985); aadA; confers resistance to spectinomycin and streptomycin
   3536..4124    +  rep_origin     ori: high-copy-number ColE1/pMB1/pBR322/pUC origin of replication
   4307..4399    +  CDS            lacI (fragment): lac repressor; lacI; The lac repressor binds to the lac operator to inhibit transcription in E. coli. This inhibition can be relieved by adding lactose or isopropyl-β-D-thiogalactopyranoside (IPTG).
   4454..4481    -  terminator     rrnB T2 terminator: transcription terminator T2 from the E. coli rrnB gene
   4613..4656    +  terminator     rrnB T1 terminator: Escherichia coli rrnB; transcription terminator T1 from the E. coli rrnB gene
