[The description below was written by a language model from this plasmid's Addgene catalogue record and pLannotate feature annotations shown in this document.]
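Description:
pDONR223_KEAP1_p.G333C is a Gateway entry clone built in the pDONR223 backbone, carrying a mutant allele of human KEAP1 (also known as INrf2 or KLHL19) as part of the Target Accelerator Plasmid Collection. It is maintained in E. coli as a high-copy plasmid through a ColE1/pUC-type origin and is selected with spectinomycin via the aadA (SmR) aminoglycoside adenylyltransferase gene, which sits downstream of a class 1 integron Pc promoter fragment and a short remnant of a gentamicin resistance gene. rrnB T1 and T2 terminators lie upstream of the cloning region, where they help insulate the insert from read-through transcription. Small lacZα and lacI fragments are backbone remnants.

The KEAP1 open reading frame is flanked by attL-type recombination sites, so it can be moved by an LR Clonase reaction into any compatible Gateway destination vector. The annotation software labels the downstream site as attL3, and it annotates only part of the region between the two sites as KEAP1. The record lists two amino acid changes, G333C (the named variant) and C624S. The clone is in "closed" format, with a stop codon directly after the coding sequence, so it suits native or N-terminally tagged expression but not C-terminal fusions. There is no promoter driving the insert in this plasmid. A T7 promoter lies outside the downstream att site, pointing back toward the insert, and expression depends on the destination vector chosen. The collection was assembled for high-throughput functional phenotyping of somatic mutations found in lung cancer, and this clone serves as the shuttle source for the KEAP1 G333C allele in such assays.
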