Addgene plasmid #82835: pDONR223_KEAP1_p.G333C
Purpose: Gateway Donor vector containing KEAP1, part of the Target Accelerator Plasmid Collection.
Depositing lab: Jesse Boehm & Matthew Meyerson & David Root. Depositing organization: Broad Institute. Publication: High-throughput Phenotyping of Lung Cancer Somatic Mutations. Berger AH, Brooks AN, Wu X, Shrestha Y, Chouinard C, Piccioni F, Bagul M, Kamburov A, Imielinski M, Hogstrom L, Zhu C, Yang X, Pantel S, Sakai R, Watson J, Kaplan N, Campbell JD, Singh S, Root DE, Narayan R, Natoli T, Lahr DL, Tirosh I, Tamayo P, Getz G, Wong B, Doench J, Subramanian A, Golub TR, Meyerson M, Boehm JS. Cancer Cell. 2016 Aug 8;30(2):214-28. doi: 10.1016/j.ccell.2016.06.022. Epub 2016 Jul 28. PubMed 27478040.
Backbone
  Vector backbone: pDONR223
  Backbone manufacturer: Invitrogen
  Vector type: Gateway Entry vector
Growth in bacteria
  Bacterial resistance: Spectinomycin, 50 μg/mL
  Growth temperature: 37°C
  Growth strain: DH5alpha
  Copy number: High Copy
Gene/Insert
  Gene/Insert name: KEAP1
  Species: H. sapiens (human)
  Mutation: G333C; C624S
  GenBank ID: NM_012289
  Entrez Gene: KEAP1 (a.k.a. INrf2, KLHL19)
  Promoter: None
  Cloning method: Gateway Cloning
  Sequencing primers: 5′ M13pUC-fwd; 3′ M13-Rev
Terms and licenses: Academic/Nonprofit Terms; Industry Terms: Not Available to Industry
Depositor comments: CLOSED (stop codon immediately follows insert)
How to cite: pDONR223_KEAP1_p.G333C was a gift from Jesse Boehm & Matthew Meyerson & David Root (Addgene plasmid # 82835 ; http://n2t.net/addgene:82835 ; RRID:Addgene_82835)
