>Addgene plasmid #82835 | pDONR223_KEAP1_p.G333C | depositor partial sequence | sequence record 157561 | Insert sequence
ATGCAGCCAGATCCCAGGCCTAGCGGGGCTGGGGCCTGCTGCCGATTCCTGCCCCTGCAGTCACAGTGCC
CTGAGGGGGCAGGGGACGCGGTGATGTACGCCTCCACTGAGTGCAAGGCGGAGGTGACGCCCTCCCAGCA
TGGCAACCGCACCTTCAGCTACACCCTGGAGGATCATACCAAGCAGGCCTTTGGCATCATGAACGAGCTG
CGGCTCAGCCAGCAGCTGTGTGACGTCACACTGCAGGTCAAGTACCAGGATGCACCGGCCGCCCAGTTCA
TGGCCCACAAGGTGGTGCTGGCCTCATCCAGCCCTGTCTTCAAGGCCATGTTCACCAACGGGCTGCGGGA
GCAGGGCATGGAGGTGGTGTCCATTGAGGGTATCCACCCCAAGGTCATGGAGCGCCTCATTGAATTCGCC
TACACGGCCTCCATCTCCATGGGCGAGAAGTGTGTCCTCCACGTCATGAACGGTGCTGTCATGTACCAGA
TCGACAGCGTTGTCCGTGCCTGCAGTGACTTCCTGGTGCAGCAGCTGGACCCCAGCAATGCCATCGGCAT
CGCCAACTTCGCTGAGCAGATTGGCTGTGTGGAGTTGCACCAGCGTGCCCGGGAGTACATCTACATGCAT
TTTGGGGAGGTGGCCAAGCAAGAGGAGTTCTTCAACCTGTCCCACTGCCAACTGGTGACCCTCATCAGCC
GGGACGACCTGAACGTGCGCTGCGAGTCCGAGGTCTTCCACGCCTGCATCAACTGGGTCAAGTACGACTG
CGAACAGCGACGGTTCTACGTCCAGGCGCTGCTGCGGGCCGTGCGCTGCCACTCGTTGACGCCGAACTTC
CTGCAGATGCAGCTGCAGAAGTGCGAGATCCTGCAGTCCGACTCCCGCTGCAAGGACTACCTGGTCAAGA
TCTTCGAGGAGCTCACCCTGCACAAGCCCACGCAGGTGATGCCCTGCCGGGCGCCCAAGGTGGGCCGCCT
GATCTACACCGCGGGCTGCTACTTCCGACAGTCGCTCAGCTACCTGGAGGCTTACAACCCCAGTGACGGC
ACCTGGCTCCGGTTGGCGGACCTGCAGGTGCCGCGGAGCGGCCTGGCCGGCTGCGTGGTGGGCGGGCTGT
TGTACGCCGTGGGCGGCAGGAACAACTCGCCCGACGGCAACACCGACTCCAGCGCCCTGGACTGTTACAA
CCCCATGACCAATCAGTGGTCGCCCTGCGCCCCCATGAGCGTGCCCCGTAACCGCATCGGGGTGGGGGTC
ATCGATGGCCACATCTATGCCGTCGGCGGCTCCCACGGCTGCATCCACCACAACAGTGTGGAGAGGTATG
AGCCAGAGCGGGATGAGTGGCACTTGGTGGCCCCAATGCTGACACGAAGGATCGGGGTGGGCGTGGCTGT
CCTCAATCGTCTCCTTTATGCCGTGGGGGGCTTTGACGGGACAAACCGCCTTAATTCAGCTGAGTGTTAC
TACCCAGAGAGGAACGAGTGGCGAATGATCACAGCAATGAACACCATCCGAAGCGGGGCAGGCGTCTGCG
TCCTGCACAACTGTATCTATGCTGCTGGGGGCTATGATGGTCAGGACCAGCTGAACAGCGTGGAGCGCTA
CGATGTGGAAACAGAGACGTGGACTTTCGTAGCCCCCATGAAGCACCGGCGAAGTGCCCTGGGGATCACT
GTCCACCAGGGGAGAATCTACGTCCTTGGAGGCTATGATGGTCACACGTTCCTGGACAGTGTGGAGTGTT
ACGACCCAGATACAGACACCTGGAGCGAGGTGACCCGAATGACATCGGGCCGGAGTGGGGTGGGCGTGGC
TGTCACCATGGAGCCCTGCCGGAAGCAGATTGACCAGCAGAACTGTACCAGTTGA
